Addgene plasmid #172421: MAC-TMPRSS11B
Purpose: MAC-tagged gene expression
Depositing lab: Markku Varjosalo. Depositing organization: University of Helsinki, Institute of Biotechnology. Publication: SARS-CoV-2-host proteome interactions for antiviral drug discovery. Liu X, Huuskonen S, Laitinen T, Redchuk T, Bogacheva M, Salokas K, Pohner I, Ohman T, Tonduru AK, Hassinen A, Gawriyski L, Keskitalo S, Vartiainen MK, Pietiainen V, Poso A, Varjosalo M. Mol Syst Biol. 2021 Nov;17(11):e10396. doi: 10.15252/msb.202110396. PubMed 34709727.
Backbone
  Vector backbone: MAC-tag-N
  Vector type: Mammalian Expression
  Selectable markers: Hygromycin
Growth in bacteria
  Bacterial resistance: Ampicillin, 100 μg/mL
  Growth temperature: 37°C
  Growth strain: DH5alpha
  Copy number: Unknown
Gene/Insert
  Gene/Insert name: Transmembrane protease serine 11B (alt name: TMPRSS11B)
  Species: H. sapiens (human)
  Entrez Gene: TMPRSS11B (a.k.a. HATL5)
  Promoter: CMV promoter
  Tag / fusion protein: MAC-tag (N terminal on backbone)
  Cloning method: Gateway Cloning
  Sequencing primers: 5′ CMVfor :CGCAAATGGGCGGTAGGCGTG; 3′ pCR3.1-BGHrev: TAGAAGGCACAGTCGAGG
Terms and licenses: Academic/Nonprofit Terms; Industry Terms
How to cite: MAC-TMPRSS11B was a gift from Markku Varjosalo (Addgene plasmid # 172421 ; http://n2t.net/addgene:172421 ; RRID:Addgene_172421)
