[The description below was written by a language model from this plasmid's Addgene catalogue record and pLannotate feature annotations shown in this document.]
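Description:
MAC-TMPRSS11B is a mammalian expression plasmid built on the MAC-tag-N Gateway destination backbone and carrying the human transmembrane serine protease TMPRSS11B (also known as HATL5) as an N-terminally MAC-tagged fusion. In bacteria it is maintained through a high-copy ColE1/pUC-type origin and selected with ampicillin through the β-lactamase gene. A fragment of an f1 origin and remnants of lac regulatory sequence are also annotated in the backbone.

Expression is driven by the CMV immediate-early enhancer and promoter. Short fragments matching tet operator sequences lie immediately downstream, which suggests a tetracycline-regulatable CMV/TetO arrangement, although the catalogue entry lists only a CMV promoter. The open reading frame begins with a BirA-derived biotin ligase sequence, followed by an HA epitope and two Strep-Tag II motifs. Together these make up the MAC-tag. An attB1 site left by Gateway recombination links the tag to the TMPRSS11B coding sequence, which is followed by attB2 and the bovine growth hormone polyadenylation signal. This tag design allows the same construct to be used for Strep-based affinity purification of stable complexes, for proximity-dependent biotinylation of neighbouring proteins, and for HA-based detection.

Downstream, an FRT site sits directly in front of a hygromycin resistance gene that has no complete promoter of its own annotated and ends in an SV40 poly(A) signal. This layout is typical of FLP-mediated integration into a genomic FRT landing site, where insertion activates the marker and hygromycin selects isogenic stable lines. The associated work concerns SARS-CoV-2–host proteome interactions, consistent with use of the plasmid for interaction proteomics of this host protease.
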