Features (pLannotate 1.2.2; 27 found; start..end, strand, type, name):
    121..500     +  enhancer       CMV enhancer: human cytomegalovirus immediate early enhancer
    501..704     +  promoter       CMV promoter: human cytomegalovirus (CMV) immediate early promoter
    706..725     +  promoter       PLtetO-1 promoter (fragment): modified phage lambda PL promoter with tet operator sites (Lutz and Bujard, 1997)
    727..746     +  promoter       PLtetO-1 promoter (fragment): modified phage lambda PL promoter with tet operator sites (Lutz and Bujard, 1997)
    754..787     +  promoter       TRE3GV promoter (fragment): 3rd-generation Tet-responsive promoter that can be activated by binding of Tet-On® 3G, optimized for retroviral and lentiviral vectors
    947..1909    +  CDS            birA: BIRA_ECOLI - Also known as bioR, dhbB. Experimental evidence at protein level: Swiss-Prot protein existence level 1. Acts both as a biotin--[acetyl-CoA-carboxylase] ligase and a biotin-operon repressor. In the presence of ATP, BirA activates biotin to form the BirA-biotinyl-5'-adenylate (BirA-bio-5'-AMP or holoBirA) complex. HoloBirA can either transfer the biotinyl moiety to the biotin carboxyl carrier protein (BCCP) subunit of acetyl-CoA carboxylase, or bind to the biotin operator site and inhibit transcription of the operon. From Escherichia coli (strain K12).
   1910..1935    +  CDS            3xHA (fragment): three tandem HA epitope tags
   1967..1986    +  CDS            Strep-Tag II (fragment): peptide that binds Strep-Tactin®, an engineered form of streptavidin
   2027..2049    +  CDS            Strep-Tag II (fragment): peptide that binds Strep-Tactin®, an engineered form of streptavidin
   2064..2082    +  protein_bind   attB1 (fragment): mutant version of attB; core recombination site for the Gateway® BP reaction BP Clonase™
   2090..3337    +  CDS            TMPRSS11B: TM11B_HUMAN - Also known as HATL5. Experimental evidence at transcript level: Swiss-Prot protein existence level 2. Serine protease. From Homo sapiens (Human).
   3342..3366    -  protein_bind   attB2: mutant version of attB; recombination site for the Gateway® BP reaction BP Clonase™
   3410..3634    +  polyA_signal   bGH poly(A) signal: bovine growth hormone polyadenylation signal
   3638..3659    +  promoter       SV40 promoter (fragment): SV40 enhancer and early promoter
   3680..3913    +  rep_origin     f1 ori (fragment) (sequence partly withheld): f1 bacteriophage origin of replication; arrow indicates direction of (+) strand synthesis
   3918..3965    +  protein_bind   FRT: FLP-mediated recombination occurs in the 8-bp core sequence TCTAGAAA (Turan and Bode, 2011). FLP recombinase from the Saccharomyces cerevisiae 2μ plasmid
   3973..4995    +  CDS            HygR: aminoglycoside phosphotransferase from E. coli; aph(4)-Ia; confers resistance to hygromycin
   5005..5130    +  CDS            ble (fragment): BLE_KLEPN - Experimental evidence at protein level: Swiss-Prot protein existence level 1. Binding protein with a strong affinity to the bleomycin family of antibiotics. Binds to CL990; an antimitotic-antibiotic compound. From Klebsiella pneumoniae.
   5125..5246    +  polyA_signal   SV40 poly(A) signal: SV40 polyadenylation signal
   5319..5335    -  protein_bind   lac operator: The lac repressor binds to the lac operator to inhibit transcription in E. coli. This inhibition can be relieved by adding lactose or isopropyl-β-D-thiogalactopyranoside (IPTG). lac repressor encoded by lacI
   5343..5373    -  promoter       lac promoter: promoter for the E. coli lac operon
   5388..5409    -  protein_bind   CAP binding site: CAP binding activates transcription in the presence of cAMP. E. coli catabolite activator protein
   5422..5514    -  CDS            lacI (fragment): lac repressor; lacI; The lac repressor binds to the lac operator to inhibit transcription in E. coli. This inhibition can be relieved by adding lactose or isopropyl-β-D-thiogalactopyranoside (IPTG).
   5697..6285    -  rep_origin     ori: high-copy-number ColE1/pMB1/pBR322/pUC origin of replication
   6456..7316    -  CDS            AmpR: β-lactamase; bla; confers resistance to ampicillin, carbenicillin, and related antibiotics
   7317..7421    -  promoter       AmpR promoter: bla
   7480..7532    -  misc_feature   bom (fragment): basis of mobility region from pBR322
>Addgene plasmid #172421 | MAC-TMPRSS11B | addgene full sequence | sequence record 340225 | Addgene NGS Result
AGTGCGCGAGCAAAATTTAAGCTACAACAAGGCAAGGCTTGACCGACAATTGCATGAAGAATCTGCTTAG
GGTTAGGCGTTTTGCGCTGCTTCGCGATGTACGGGCCAGATATACGCGTTGACATTGATTATTGACTAGT
TATTAATAGTAATCAATTACGGGGTCATTAGTTCATAGCCCATATATGGAGTTCCGCGTTACATAACTTA
CGGTAAATGGCCCGCCTGGCTGACCGCCCAACGACCCCCGCCCATTGACGTCAATAATGACGTATGTTCC
CATAGTAACGCCAATAGGGACTTTCCATTGACGTCAATGGGTGGAGTATTTACGGTAAACTGCCCACTTG
GCAGTACATCAAGTGTATCATATGCCAAGTACGCCCCCTATTGACGTCAATGACGGTAAATGGCCCGCCT
GGCATTATGCCCAGTACATGACCTTATGGGACTTTCCTACTTGGCAGTACATCTACGTATTAGTCATCGC
TATTACCATGGTGATGCGGTTTTGGCAGTACATCAATGGGCGTGGATAGCGGTTTGACTCACGGGGATTT
CCAAGTCTCCACCCCATTGACGTCAATGGGAGTTTGTTTTGGCACCAAAATCAACGGGACTTTCCAAAAT
GTCGTAACAACTCCGCCCCATTGACGCAAATGGGCGGTAGGCGTGTACGGTGGGAGGTCTATATAAGCAG
AGCTCTCCCTATCAGTGATAGAGATCTCCCTATCAGTGATAGAGATCGTCGACGAGCTCGTTTAGTGAAC
CGTCAGATCGCCTGGAGACGCCATCCACGCTGTTTTGACCTCCATAGAAGACACCGGGACCGATCCAGCC
TCCGGACTCTAGCGTTTAAACTTAAGCTTGGTACCGAGCTCGGATCCACTAGTCCAGTGTGGTGGAATTC
TGCAGATATCCAGCACAGTGGCGGCCGCTCGAGACCATGAAGGACAACACCGTGCCCCTGAAGCTGATCG
CCCTGCTGGCCAACGGCGAGTTCCACTCTGGCGAGCAGCTGGGCGAGACACTGGGCATGAGCAGAGCCGC
CATCAACAAGCACATCCAGACCCTGCGGGACTGGGGCGTGGACGTGTTCACAGTGCCCGGCAAGGGCTAC
AGCCTGCCCGAGCCCATCCAGCTGCTGAACGCCAAGCAGATCCTGGGCCAGCTGGATGGCGGATCTGTGG
CCGTGCTGCCCGTGATCGACAGCACCAACCAGTATCTGCTCGACCGGATCGGCGAGCTGAAGTCCGGCGA
CGCCTGTATCGCCGAGTACCAGCAGGCCGGCAGAGGCGGCAGGGGCAGAAAGTGGTTCAGCCCCTTCGGC
GCCAACCTGTACCTGAGCATGTTCTGGAGACTGGAACAGGGCCCAGCCGCCGCTATTGGCCTGAGCCTGG
TCATCGGCATCGTGATGGCCGAGGTGCTGCGGAAGCTGGGCGCCGACAAAGTGCGCGTGAAGTGGCCCAA
CGACCTGTATCTGCAGGACCGGAAGCTGGCCGGCATCCTGGTGGAACTGACCGGCAAAACAGGCGACGCC
GCCCAGATCGTGATCGGCGCTGGCATCAACATGGCCATGCGGCGGGTGGAAGAGAGCGTGGTCAACCAGG
GCTGGATCACCCTGCAGGAAGCCGGCATCAACCTGGACCGGAACACCCTGGCCGCCATGCTGATCAGAGA
GCTGAGAGCCGCCCTGGAACTGTTCGAGCAGGAAGGCCTGGCCCCCTACCTGAGCAGATGGGAGAAGCTG
GACAACTTCATCAACCGGCCCGTGAAACTGATCATCGGCGACAAAGAGATCTTCGGCATCAGCCGGGGCA
TCGACAAGCAGGGGGCCCTGCTCCTGGAACAGGACGGCATCATCAAGCCCTGGATGGGCGGCGAGATCAG
CCTGCGGAGCGCCGAGAAGTACCCATACGATGTTCCTGACTATGCCGGTACCGAGCTCGGATCCACCATG
GCTAGCTGGAGCCACCCGCAGTTCGAGAAAGGTGGAGGTTCCGGAGGTGGATCGGGAGGTGGATCGTGGA
GCCACCCGCAGTTCGAAAAAGCGGCCGATATCACAAGTTTGTACAAAAAAGCTGGCACCATGTACAGGCA
CGGCATATCTTCCCAAAGATCTTGGCCACTATGGACTACGATCTTTATTTTTCTTGGAGTGGCGGCAATC
TTGGGAGTAACCATTGGTCTTCTTGTTCATTTTCTGGCAGTTGAGAAGACTTACTATTATCAAGGTGATT
TTCATATTTCTGGAGTCACATACAATGATAATTGTGAAAACGCAGCTTCACAAGCCAGCACAAATCTAAG
CAAAGATATTGAGACTAAGATGTTAAATGCATTTCAAAATTCCAGTATATATAAGGAATATGTCAAATCT
GAGGTCATCAAACTTCTGCCTAATGCCAATGGTTCAAATGTGCAGTTACAGCTGAAATTCAAGTTTCCTC
CAGCAGAAGGAGTTAGCATGAGGACTAAAATCAAGGCTAAATTACATCAGATGTTGAAAAACAACATGGC
ATCCTGGAATGCAGTTCCTGCTTCCATTAAACTCATGGAAATCAGCAAGGCTGCTTCTGAAATGCTTACC
AACAACTGTTGTGGGAGACAAGTAGCCAACAGTATCATAACTGGCAACAAAATTGTGAATGGAAAAAGCT
CCCTGGAGGGGGCATGGCCATGGCAGGCCAGCATGCAATGGAAAGGCCGTCACTACTGTGGAGCCTCTCT
GATCAGCAGCAGGTGGCTATTATCTGCAGCTCACTGCTTTGCTAAGAAAAATAATTCAAAAGATTGGACT
GTCAACTTTGGAGTTGTAGTAAATAAACCATATATGACACGGAAAGTCCAAAACATTATTTTTCATGAAA
ATTATAGCAGTCCTGGGCTTCATGATGATATTGCCCTTGTGCAGCTTGCTGAAGAAGTTTCTTTTACAGA
GTACATTCGTAAGATTTGTCTTCCTGAAGCCAAAATGAAGCTCTCAGAAAATGACAATGTTGTAGTTACA
GGTTGGGGAACACTTTATATGAATGGTTCATTTCCAGTGATACTTCAAGAAGCCTTTTTGAAGATTATTG
ACAACAAAATTTGCAATGCCTCATATGCATACTCTGGCTTTGTGACTGATTCAATGTTATGTGCTGGATT
TATGTCAGGAGAAGCTGATGCATGTCAGAATGATTCTGGTGGACCACTAGCTTACCCTGATTCCAGAAAT
ATCTGGCATCTTGTTGGAATAGTAAGCTGGGGTGATGGATGTGGTAAAAAGAATAAGCCAGGTGTCTATA
CTCGAGTGACTTCTTATCGCAATTGGATTACATCCAAGACTGGACTCGGCGACCCAGCTTTCTTGTACAA
AGTGGTGACGTAAGCTAGGGGCCCGTTTAAACCCGCTGATCAGCCTCGACTGTGCCTTCTAGTTGCCAGC
CATCTGTTGTTTGCCCCTCCCCCGTGCCTTCCTTGACCCTGGAAGGTGCCACTCCCACTGTCCTTTCCTA
ATAAAATGAGGAAATTGCATCGCATTGTCTGAGTAGGTGTCATTCTATTCTGGGGGGTGGGGTGGGGCAG
GACAGCAAGGGGGAGGATTGGGAAGACAATAGCAGGCATGCTGGGGATGCGGTGGGCTCTATGGCTTCTG
AGGCGGAAAGAACCAGCTGGGGCTCTAGGGGGTATCCCC
[124 nt withheld, positions 3680-3803]
C
[91 nt withheld, positions 3805-3895]
AGGGTGATGGTTCACGTACCTAGAAGTTCCTATTCCGAAGTTCCTATTCTCTAGAAAGTATAGGAACTTC
CTTGGCCAAAAAGCCTGAACTCACCGCGACGTCTGTCGAGAAGTTTCTGATCGAAAAGTTCGACAGCGTC
TCCGACCTGATGCAGCTCTCGGAGGGCGAAGAATCTCGTGCTTTCAGCTTCGATGTAGGAGGGCGTGGAT
ATGTCCTGCGGGTAAATAGCTGCGCCGATGGTTTCTACAAAGATCGTTATGTTTATCGGCACTTTGCATC
GGCCGCGCTCCCGATTCCGGAAGTGCTTGACATTGGGGAATTCAGCGAGAGCCTGACCTATTGCATCTCC
CGCCGTGCACAGGGTGTCACGTTGCAAGACCTGCCTGAAACCGAACTGCCCGCTGTTCTGCAGCCGGTCG
CGGAGGCCATGGATGCGATCGCTGCGGCCGATCTTAGCCAGACGAGCGGGTTCGGCCCATTCGGACCGCA
AGGAATCGGTCAATACACTACATGGCGTGATTTCATATGCGCGATTGCTGATCCCCATGTGTATCACTGG
CAAACTGTGATGGACGACACCGTCAGTGCGTCCGTCGCGCAGGCTCTCGATGAGCTGATGCTTTGGGCCG
AGGACTGCCCCGAAGTCCGGCACCTCGTGCACGCGGATTTCGGCTCCAACAATGTCCTGACGGACAATGG
CCGCATAACAGCGGTCATTGACTGGAGCGAGGCGATGTTCGGGGATTCCCAATACGAGGTCGCCAACATC
TTCTTCTGGAGGCCGTGGTTGGCTTGTATGGAGCAGCAGACGCGCTACTTCGAGCGGAGGCATCCGGAGC
TTGCAGGATCGCCGCGGCTCCGGGCGTATATGCTCCGCATTGGTCTTGACCAACTCTATCAGAGCTTGGT
TGACGGCAATTTCGATGATGCAGCTTGGGCGCAGGGTCGATGCGACGCAATCGTCCGATCCGGAGCCGGG
ACTGTCGGGCGTACACAAATCGCCCGCAGAAGCGCGGCCGTCTGGACCGATGGCTGTGTAGAAGTACTCG
CCGATAGTGGAAACCGACGCCCCAGCACTCGTCCGAGGGCAAAGGAATAGCACGTACTACGAGATTTCGA
TTCCACCGCCGCCTTCTATGAAAGGTTGGGCTTCGGAATCGTTTTCCGGGACGCCGGCTGGATGATCCTC
CAGCGCGGGGATCTCATGCTGGAGTTCTTCGCCCACCCCAACTTGTTTATTGCAGCTTATAATGGTTACA
AATAAAGCAATAGCATCACAAATTTCACAAATAAAGCATTTTTTTCACTGCATTCTAGTTGTGGTTTGTC
CAAACTCATCAATGTATCTTATCATGTCTGTATACCGTCGACCTCTAGCTAGAGCTTGGCGTAATCATGG
TCATAGCTGTTTCCTGTGTGAAATTGTTATCCGCTCACAATTCCACACAACATACGAGCCGGAAGCATAA
AGTGTAAAGCCTGGGGTGCCTAATGAGTGAGCTAACTCACATTAATTGCGTTGCGCTCACTGCCCGCTTT
CCAGTCGGGAAACCTGTCGTGCCAGCTGCATTAATGAATCGGCCAACGCGCGGGGAGAGGCGGTTTGCGT
ATTGGGCGCTCTTCCGCTTCCTCGCTCACTGACTCGCTGCGCTCGGTCGTTCGGCTGCGGCGAGCGGTAT
CAGCTCACTCAAAGGCGGTAATACGGTTATCCACAGAATCAGGGGATAACGCAGGAAAGAACATGTGAGC
AAAAGGCCAGCAAAAGGCCAGGAACCGTAAAAAGGCCGCGTTGCTGGCGTTTTTCCATAGGCTCCGCCCC
CCTGACGAGCATCACAAAAATCGACGCTCAAGTCAGAGGTGGCGAAACCCGACAGGACTATAAAGATACC
AGGCGTTTCCCCCTGGAAGCTCCCTCGTGCGCTCTCCTGTTCCGACCCTGCCGCTTACCGGATACCTGTC
CGCCTTTCTCCCTTCGGGAAGCGTGGCGCTTTCTCATAGCTCACGCTGTAGGTATCTCAGTTCGGTGTAG
GTCGTTCGCTCCAAGCTGGGCTGTGTGCACGAACCCCCCGTTCAGCCCGACCGCTGCGCCTTATCCGGTA
ACTATCGTCTTGAGTCCAACCCGGTAAGACACGACTTATCGCCACTGGCAGCAGCCACTGGTAACAGGAT
TAGCAGAGCGAGGTATGTAGGCGGTGCTACAGAGTTCTTGAAGTGGTGGCCTAACTACGGCTACACTAGA
AGAACAGTATTTGGTATCTGCGCTCTGCTGAAGCCAGTTACCTTCGGAAAAAGAGTTGGTAGCTCTTGAT
CCGGCAAACAAACCACCGCTGGTAGCGGTGGTTTTTTTGTTTGCAAGCAGCAGATTACGCGCAGAAAAAA
AGGATCTCAAGAAGATCCTTTGATCTTTTCTACGGGGTCTGACGCTCAGTGGAACGAAAACTCACGTTAA
GGGATTTTGGTCATGAGATTATCAAAAAGGATCTTCACCTAGATCCTTTTAAATTAAAAATGAAGTTTTA
AATCAATCTAAAGTATATATGAGTAAACTTGGTCTGACAGTTACCAATGCTTAATCAGTGAGGCACCTAT
CTCAGCGATCTGTCTATTTCGTTCATCCATAGTTGCCTGACTCCCCGTCGTGTAGATAACTACGATACGG
GAGGGCTTACCATCTGGCCCCAGTGCTGCAATGATACCGCGAGACCCACGCTCACCGGCTCCAGATTTAT
CAGCAATAAACCAGCCAGCCGGAAGGGCCGAGCGCAGAAGTGGTCCTGCAACTTTATCCGCCTCCATCCA
GTCTATTAATTGTTGCCGGGAAGCTAGAGTAAGTAGTTCGCCAGTTAATAGTTTGCGCAACGTTGTTGCC
ATTGCTACAGGCATCGTGGTGTCACGCTCGTCGTTTGGTATGGCTTCATTCAGCTCCGGTTCCCAACGAT
CAAGGCGAGTTACATGATCCCCCATGTTGTGCAAAAAAGCGGTTAGCTCCTTCGGTCCTCCGATCGTTGT
CAGAAGTAAGTTGGCCGCAGTGTTATCACTCATGGTTATGGCAGCACTGCATAATTCTCTTACTGTCATG
CCATCCGTAAGATGCTTTTCTGTGACTGGTGAGTACTCAACCAAGTCATTCTGAGAATAGTGTATGCGGC
GACCGAGTTGCTCTTGCCCGGCGTCAATACGGGATAATACCGCGCCACATAGCAGAACTTTAAAAGTGCT
CATCATTGGAAAACGTTCTTCGGGGCGAAAACTCTCAAGGATCTTACCGCTGTTGAGATCCAGTTCGATG
TAACCCACTCGTGCACCCAACTGATCTTCAGCATCTTTTACTTTCACCAGCGTTTCTGGGTGAGCAAAAA
CAGGAAGGCAAAATGCCGCAAAAAAGGGAATAAGGGCGACACGGAAATGTTGAATACTCATACTCTTCCT
TTTTCAATATTATTGAAGCATTTATCAGGGTTATTGTCTCATGAGCGGATACATATTTGAATGTATTTAG
AAAAATAAACAAATAGGGGTTCCGCGCACATTTCCCCGAAAAGTGCCACCTGACGTCGACGGATCGGGAG
ATCTCCCGATCCCCTATGGTGCACTCTCAGTACAATCTGCTCTGATGCCGCATAGTTAAGCCAGTATCTG
CTCCCTGCTTGTGTGTTGGAGGTCGCTGAGT
